Addgene plasmid #156558: pD649-HAsp-CD300A-Fc(DAPA)-AviTag-6xHis
Purpose: Mammalian expression of cell-surface protein extracellular domain fused to Fc(DAPA)-Avi-6xHis. Protein is secreted from cells.
Depositing lab: Chris Garcia. Depositing organization: Stanford University. Publication: A Human IgSF Cell-Surface Interactome Reveals a Complex Network of Protein-Protein Interactions. Wojtowicz WM, Vielmetter J, Fernandes RA, Siepe DH, Eastman CL, Chisholm GB, Cox S, Klock H, Anderson PW, Rue SM, Miller JJ, Glaser SM, Bragstad ML, Vance J, Lam AW, Lesley SA, Zinn K, Garcia KC. Cell. 2020 Aug 20;182(4):1027-1043.e17. doi: 10.1016/j.cell.2020.07.025. PubMed 32822567.
Backbone
  Vector backbone: pD649
  Backbone size w/o insert (bp): 6106
  Vector type: Mammalian Expression
Growth in bacteria
  Bacterial resistance: Ampicillin, 100 μg/mL
  Growth temperature: 37°C
  Growth strain: DH5alpha
  Copy number: High Copy
Gene/Insert
  Gene/Insert name: CD300A (alt name: CLM8)
  Species: H. sapiens (human)
  Insert size (bp): 489
  Mutation: Fc region of human IgG contains D265A and P329A mutations (DAPA)
  Entrez Gene: CD300A (a.k.a. CLM-8, CMRF-35-H9, CMRF-35H, CMRF35-H, CMRF35-H9, CMRF35H, CMRF35H9, IGSF12, IRC1, IRC1/IRC2, IRC2, IRp60)
  Promoter: CMV/SP6
  Tag / fusion protein: Fc(DAPA)-AviTag-6xHis (C terminal on backbone)
  Cloning method: Restriction Enzyme; 5′ cloning site GCGGCCGC (not destroyed); 3′ cloning site GGCGCGCC (not destroyed)
  Sequencing primers: 5′ ATTTAGGTGACACTATAG; 3′ CACGTACCAGTTGAACTTCACC
Resource information
  A portion of this plasmid was derived from a plasmid made by: synthesis by ThermoFisher
Terms and licenses: Academic/Nonprofit Terms; Industry Terms: Not Available to Industry
Depositor comments: Some plasmids in this collection may have an IS4-like element ISVsa5 family transposase upstream of the CMV promoter.
How to cite: pD649-HAsp-CD300A-Fc(DAPA)-AviTag-6xHis was a gift from Chris Garcia (Addgene plasmid # 156558 ; http://n2t.net/addgene:156558 ; RRID:Addgene_156558)
