[The description below was written by a language model from this plasmid's Addgene catalogue record and pLannotate feature annotations shown in this document.]
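Description:
pD649-HAsp-CD300A-Fc(DAPA)-AviTag-6xHis is a mammalian expression plasmid built on the pD649 backbone for secreted production of the extracellular domain of human CD300A (also called CLM8 or IRp60), an inhibitory immunoglobulin-superfamily receptor found on NK cells and mast cells. It is maintained in E. coli at high copy through a ColE1/pUC-type origin and selected with ampicillin via the β-lactamase gene. The annotated sequence also shows an SV40 early promoter and EM7 bacterial promoter upstream of a puromycin N-acetyltransferase coding region followed by an SV40 poly(A) signal. This suggests a puromycin selection cassette for mammalian cells, although the annotation marks it as a fragment and the catalogue entry does not list a mammalian marker. Short fragments of f1 ori, ble, KanR and lacZα appear to be backbone remnants.

Expression is driven by the CMV immediate early enhancer and promoter, followed by part of CMV intron A. An SP6 promoter lies just upstream of the coding region and provides a sequencing primer site. The open reading frame begins with a secretion signal: the name indicates an HA signal peptide, while the automated annotation matches a fragment of an immunoglobulin heavy chain signal sequence. The roughly 490 bp CD300A ectodomain sits between retained NotI and AscI sites and is fused at its C terminus to a human IgG1 Fc carrying the D265A and P329A (DAPA) substitutions, which are generally used to reduce Fc effector interactions. An AviTag for site-specific biotinylation and a 6xHis tag for affinity purification follow, and a bGH poly(A) signal terminates the transcript. The construct belongs to a collection made for mapping protein-protein interactions among human IgSF cell-surface proteins. The depositor notes that some plasmids in this collection may carry an IS4-like transposase insertion upstream of the CMV promoter.
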