Features (pLannotate 1.2.2; 21 found; start..end, strand, type, name):
    556..681     +  CDS            ble (fragment): BLE_KLEPN - Experimental evidence at protein level: Swiss-Prot protein existence level 1. Binding protein with a strong affinity to the bleomycin family of antibiotics. Binds to CL990; an antimitotic-antibiotic compound. From Klebsiella pneumoniae.
    676..797     +  polyA_signal   SV40 poly(A) signal: SV40 polyadenylation signal
    850..1710    -  CDS            AmpR: β-lactamase; bla; confers resistance to ampicillin, carbenicillin, and related antibiotics
   1713..1809    -  promoter       AmpR promoter (fragment): bla
   1839..1863    -  CDS            KanR (fragment): aminoglycoside phosphotransferase; aph(3')-Ia; confers resistance to kanamycin
   1974..2562    +  rep_origin     ori: high-copy-number ColE1/pMB1/pBR322/pUC origin of replication
   2787..2804    +  terminator     rrnB T2 terminator (fragment): transcription terminator T2 from the E. coli rrnB gene
   2829..2848    -  CDS            lacZα (fragment): LacZα fragment of β-galactosidase; lacZ fragment
   3304..3320    +  protein_bind   lac operator: The lac repressor binds to the lac operator to inhibit transcription in E. coli. This inhibition can be relieved by adding lactose or isopropyl-β-D-thiogalactopyranoside (IPTG). lac repressor encoded by lacI
   3563..3866    +  enhancer       CMV enhancer: human cytomegalovirus immediate early enhancer
   3867..4070    +  promoter       CMV promoter: human cytomegalovirus (CMV) immediate early promoter
   4206..4249    +  intron         CMV intron (fragment): modified intron A from human cytomegalovirus
   4301..4319    +  promoter       SP6 promoter: promoter for bacteriophage SP6 RNA polymerase
   4323..4360    +  CDS            IgH signal sequence (fragment): signal sequence from the mouse immunoglobulin heavy chain variable region
   4466..4957    +  CDS            CD300A (fragment): CLM8_HUMAN - Also known as CMRF35H, IGSF12. Experimental evidence at protein level: Swiss-Prot protein existence level 1. Inhibitory receptor which may contribute to the down- regulation of cytolytic activity in natural killer (NK) cells, and to the down-regulation of mast cell degranulation (PubMed:10746781, PubMed:16339535, PubMed:9701027). Negatively regulates the Toll-like receptor (TLR) signaling mediated by MYD88 but not TRIF through activation of PTPN6 (PubMed:22043923). From Homo sapiens (Human).
   4973..5650    +  CDS            IGHG1 (fragment): IGHG1_HUMAN - Experimental evidence at protein level: Swiss-Prot protein existence level 1. Constant region of immunoglobulin heavy chains. Immunoglobulins, also known as antibodies, are membrane-bound or secreted glycoproteins produced by B lymphocytes. In the recognition phase of humoral immunity, the membrane-bound immunoglobulins serve as receptors which, upon binding of a specific antigen, trigger the clonal expansion and differentiation of B lymphocytes into immunoglobulins- secreting plasma cells. Secreted immunoglobulins mediate the effector phase of humoral immunity, which results in
   5865..5976    +  polyA_signal   bGH poly(A) signal: bovine growth hormone polyadenylation signal
   5977..6085    +  rep_origin     f1 ori (fragment): f1 bacteriophage origin of replication; arrow indicates direction of (+) strand synthesis
   6099..6428    +  promoter       SV40 promoter: SV40 enhancer and early promoter
   6476..6523    +  promoter       EM7 promoter: synthetic bacterial promoter&nbsp
   6542..546     +  CDS            PuroR (fragment) (across the origin): puromycin N-acetyltransferase; pac from Streptomyces; confers resistance to puromycin
>Addgene plasmid #156558 | pD649-HAsp-CD300A-Fc(DAPA)-AviTag-6xHis | addgene full sequence | sequence record 368531 | Addgene NGS Result
GCCGTACGCACCCTCGCCGCCGCGTTCGCCGACTACCCCGCCACGCGCCACACCGTCGATCCGGACCGCC
ACATCGAGCGGGTCACCGAGCTGCAAGAACTCTTCCTCACGCGCGTCGGGCTCGACATCGGCAAGGTGTG
GGTCGCGGACGACGGCGCCGCGGTGGCGGTCTGGACCACGCCGGAGAGCGTCGAAGCGGGGGCGGTGTTC
GCCGAGATCGGCCCGCGCATGGCCGAGTTGAGCGGTTCCCGGCTGGCCGCGCAGCAACAGATGGAAGGCC
TCCTGGCGCCGCACCGGCCCAAGGAGCCCGCGTGGTTCCTGGCCACCGTCGGCGTCTCGCCCGACCACCA
GGGCAAGGGTCTGGGCAGCGCCGTCGTGCTCCCCGGAGTGGAGGCGGCCGAGCGCGCCGGGGTGCCCGCC
TTCCTGGAGACATCCGCGCCCCGCAACCTCCCCTTCTACGAGCGGCTCGGCTTCACCGTCACCGCCGACG
TCGAGGTGCCCGAAGGACCGCGCACCTGGTGCATGACCCGCAAGCCCGGTGCCTGACACGTGCTACGAGA
TTTCGATTCCACCGCCGCCTTCTATGAAAGGTTGGGCTTCGGAATCGTTTTCCGGGACGCCGGCTGGATG
ATCCTCCAGCGCGGGGATCTCATGCTGGAGTTCTTCGCCCACCCCAACTTGTTTATTGCAGCTTATAATG
GTTACAAATAAAGCAATAGCATCACAAATTTCACAAATAAAGCATTTTTTTCACTGCATTCTAGTTGTGG
TTTGTCCAAACTCATCAATGTATCTTATCATGTCTGTATACCGTCGACCTCTAGCTAGAGCTTGGCGTAA
TCATGGTCATTACCAATGCTTAATCAGTGAGGCACCTATCTCAGCGATCTGTCTATTTCGTTCATCCATA
GTTGCCTGACTCCCCGTCGTGTAGATAACTACGATACGGGAGGGCTTACCATCTGGCCCCAGCGCTGCGA
TGATACCGCGAGAACCACGCTCACCGGCTCCGGATTTATCAGCAATAAACCAGCCAGCCGGAAGGGCCGA
GCGCAGAAGTGGTCCTGCAACTTTATCCGCCTCCATCCAGTCTATTAATTGTTGCCGGGAAGCTAGAGTA
AGTAGTTCGCCAGTTAATAGTTTGCGCAACGTTGTTGCCATCGCTACAGGCATCGTGGTGTCACGCTCGT
CGTTTGGTATGGCTTCATTCAGCTCCGGTTCCCAACGATCAAGGCGAGTTACATGATCCCCCATGTTGTG
CAAAAAAGCGGTTAGCTCCTTCGGTCCTCCGATCGTTGTCAGAAGTAAGTTGGCCGCAGTGTTATCACTC
ATGGTTATGGCAGCACTGCATAATTCTCTTACTGTCATGCCATCCGTAAGATGCTTTTCTGTGACTGGTG
AGTACTCAACCAAGTCATTCTGAGAATAGTGTATGCGGCGACCGAGTTGCTCTTGCCCGGCGTCAATACG
GGATAATACCGCGCCACATAGCAGAACTTTAAAAGTGCTCATCATTGGAAAACGTTCTTCGGGGCGAAAA
CTCTCAAGGATCTTACCGCTGTTGAGATCCAGTTCGATGTAACCCACTCGTGCACCCAACTGATCTTCAG
CATCTTTTACTTTCACCAGCGTTTCTGGGTGAGCAAAAACAGGAAGGCAAAATGCCGCAAAAAAGGGAAT
AAGGGCGACACGGAAATGTTGAATACTCATATTCTTCCTTTTTCAATATTATTGAAGCATTTATCAGGGT
TATTGTCTCATGAGCGGATACATATTTGAATGTATTTAGAAAAATAAACAAATAGGGGTCAGTGTTACAA
CCAATTAACCAATTCTGAACATTATCGCGAGCCCATTTATACCTGAATATGGCTCATAACACCCCTTGCT
CATGACCAAAATCCCTTAACGTGAGTTACGCGCGCGTCGTTCCACTGAGCGTCAGACCCCGTAGAAAAGA
TCAAAGGATCTTCTTGAGATCCTTTTTTTCTGCGCGTAATCTGCTGCTTGCAAACAAAAAAACCACCGCT
ACCAGCGGTGGTTTGTTTGCCGGATCAAGAGCTACCAACTCTTTTTCCGAAGGTAACTGGCTTCAGCAGA
GCGCAGATACCAAATACTGTTCTTCTAGTGTAGCCGTAGTTAGCCCACCACTTCAAGAACTCTGTAGCAC
CGCCTACATACCTCGCTCTGCTAATCCTGTTACCAGTGGCTGCTGCCAGTGGCGATAAGTCGTGTCTTAC
CGGGTTGGACTCAAGACGATAGTTACCGGATAAGGCGCAGCGGTCGGGCTGAACGGGGGGTTCGTGCACA
CAGCCCAGCTTGGAGCGAACGACCTACACCGAACTGAGATACCTACAGCGTGAGCTATGAGAAAGCGCCA
CGCTTCCCGAAGGGAGAAAGGCGGACAGGTATCCGGTAAGCGGCAGGGTCGGAACAGGAGAGCGCACGAG
GGAGCTTCCAGGGGGAAACGCCTGGTATCTTTATAGTCCTGTCGGGTTTCGCCACCTCTGACTTGAGCGT
CGATTTTTGTGATGCTCGTCAGGGGGGCGGAGCCTATGGAAAAACGCCAGCAACGCGGCCTTTTTACGGT
TCCTGGCCTTTTGCTGGCCTTTTGCTCACATGTTCTTTCCTGCGTTATCCCCTGATTCTGTGGATAACCG
TATTACCGCCTTTGAGTGAGCTGATACCGCTCGCCGCAGCCGAACGACCGAGCGCAGCGAGTCAGTGAGC
GAGGAAGCGGAAGGCGAGAGTAGGGAACTGCCAGGCATCAAACTAAGCAGAAGGCCCCTGACGGATGGCC
TTTTTGCGTTTCTACAAACTCTTTCTGTGTTGTAAAACGACGGCCAGTCTTAAGCTCGGGCCCCCTGGGC
GGTTCTGATAACGAGTAATCGTTAATCCGCAAATAACGTAAAAACCCGCTTCGGCGGGTTTTTTTATGGG
GGGAGTTTAGGGAAAGAGCATTTGTCAGAATATTTAAGGGCGCCTGTCACTTTGCTTGATATATGAGAAT
TATTTAACCTTATAAATGAGAAAAAAGCAACGCACTTTAAATAAGATACGTTGCTTTTTCGATTGATGAA
CACCTATAATTAAACTATTCATCTATTATTTATGATTTTTTGTATATACAATATTTCTAGTTTGTTAAAG
AGAATTAAGAAAATAAATCTCGAAAATAATAAAGGGAAAATCAGTTTTTGATATCAAAATTATACATGTC
AACGATAATACAAAATATAATACAAACTATAAGATGTTATCAGTATTTATTATCATTTAGAATAAATTTT
GTGTCGCCCTTAATTGTGAGCGGATAACAATTACGAGCTTCATGCACAGTGGCGTTGACTCAATATTGGC
CATTAGCCATATTATTCATTGGTTATATAGCATAAATCAATATTGGCTATTGGCCATTGCATACGTTGTA
TCTATATCATAATATGTACATTTATATTGGCTCATGTCCAATATGACCGCCATGTTGGCATTGATTATTG
ACTAGTTATTAATAGTAATCAATTACGGGGTCATTAGTTCATAGCCCATATATGGAGTTCCGCGTTACAT
AACTTACGGTAAATGGCCCGCCTGGCTGACCGCCCAACGACCCCCGCCCATTGACGTCAATAATGACGTA
TGTTCCCATAGTAACGCCAATAGGGACTTTCCATTGACGTCAATGGGTGGAGTATTTACGGTAAACTGCC
CACTTGGCAGTACATCAAGTGTATCATATGCCAAGTACGCCCCCTATTGACGTCAATGACGGTAAATGGC
CCGCCTGGCATTATGCCCAGTACATGACCTTATGGGACTTTCCTACTTGGCAGTACATCTACGTATTAGT
CATCGCTATTACCATGGTGATGCGGTTTTGGCAGTACATCAATGGGCGTGGATAGCGGTTTGACTCACGG
GGATTTCCAAGTCTCCACCCCATTGACGTCAATGGGAGTTTGTTTTGGCACCAAAATCAACGGGACTTTC
CAAAATGTCGTAACAACTCCGCCCCATTGACGCAAATGGGCGGTAGGCGTGTACGGTGGGAGGTCTATAT
AAGCAGAGCTCGTTTAGTGAACCGTCAGATCGCCTGGAGACGCCATCCACGCTGTTTTGACCTCCATAGA
AGACACCGGGACCGATCCAGCCTCCGCGGCCGGGAACGGTGCATTGGAACGCGGATTCCCCGTGCCAAGA
GTGACGTAAGTACCGCCTATAGAGTCTATAGGCCCACCCCCTTGGCTTCGTTAGAACGCGGCTACAATTA
ATACATAACCTTATGTATCATACACATACGATTTAGGTGACACTATAGAATAACATCCACTTTGCCTTTC
TCTCCACAGGTGTCCACTCCCAGGTCCAACTGCACCTCGGTTCTATCGAAAACGCGCCTGCTAGCGCCAC
CATGAAGACCATCATTGCCCTGAGCTACATCTTCTGCCTGGTGTTCGCTGCGGCCGCCTTGAGCAAGTGT
AGAACAGTGGCTGGCCCTGTCGGCGGATCTCTGTCTGTTCAGTGCCCCTACGAGAAAGAGCACAGAACCC
TGAACAAGTACTGGTGCCGGCCTCCTCAGATCTTCCTGTGCGACAAGATCGTGGAAACAAAGGGCAGCGC
CGGCAAGAGAAACGGCAGAGTGTCTATCAGAGACAGCCCCGCCAACCTGAGCTTCACCGTGACACTGGAA
AACCTGACCGAGGAAGATGCCGGCACATATTGGTGCGGAGTGGACACCCCTTGGCTGAGAGACTTTCACG
ACCCCGTGGTGGAAGTGGAAGTGTCCGTGTTTCCTGCCAGCACCAGCATGACACCAGCCTCTATTACAGC
CGCCAAGACCAGCACCATCACCACCGCTTTTCCACCTGTGTCCAGCACCACACTGTTTGCCGTGGGAGCC
ACACACAGCGCCAGCATCCAAGAAGAGACAGAGGAAGTCGTGAACAGCCAGCTGCCTGGCGCGCCGGGCG
GCGACAAGACCCACACCTGCCCCCCCTGCCCAGCTCCAGAACTGCTGGGAGGGCCTTCCGTGTTCCTGTT
CCCCCCCAAGCCCAAGGACACCCTGATGATCAGCAGGACCCCCGAGGTGACCTGCGTGGTGGTGGCCGTG
TCCCACGAGGACCCAGAGGTGAAGTTCAACTGGTACGTGGACGGCGTGGAGGTGCACAACGCCAAGACCA
AGCCCAGAGAGGAGCAGTACAACAGCACCTACAGGGTGGTGTCCGTGCTGACCGTGCTGCACCAGGACTG
GCTGAACGGCAAAGAATACAAGTGCAAAGTCTCCAACAAGGCCCTGGCTGCCCCAATCGAAAAGACAATC
AGCAAGGCCAAGGGCCAGCCACGGGAGCCCCAGGTGTACACCCTGCCCCCCAGCCGGGAGGAGATGACCA
AGAACCAGGTGTCCCTGACCTGTCTGGTGAAGGGCTTCTACCCCAGCGATATCGCCGTGGAGTGGGAGAG
CAACGGCCAGCCCGAGAACAACTACAAGACCACCCCCCCAGTGCTGGACAGCGACGGCAGCTTCTTCCTG
TACAGCAAGCTGACCGTGGACAAGTCCAGGTGGCAGCAGGGCAACGTGTTCAGCTGCAGCGTGATGCACG
AGGCCCTGCACAACCACTACACCCAGAAGTCCCTGAGCCTGAGCCCCGGCGGCAGCGGTCTTAATGATAT
TTTCGAGGCTCAGAAGATTGAGTGGCATGAACACCACCACCATCACCACTAAGGCCGGCCTGTAGTCACT
GGCACAACGCGTTACCCGGTAAGCCAATCGGGTATACACGGTCGTCATACTGCAGACAGGGTTCTTCTAC
TTTGCAAGATAGTCTTGAGTAGTAAAATAAATAGATAGAGAAAATCAGCCTCGACTGTGCCTTCTAGTTG
CCAGCCATCTGTTGTTTGCCCCTCCCCCGTGCCTTCCTTGACCCTGGAAGGTGCCACTCCCACTGTCCTT
TCCTAATAAAATGAGGAAATTGCATCACAACACTCAACCCTATCTCGGTCTATTCTTTTGATTTATAAGG
GATTTTGCCGATTTCGGCCTATTGGTTAAAAAATGAGCTGATTTAACAAAAATTTAACGCGAATTAATTC
TGTGGAATGTGTGTCAGTTAGGGTGTGGAAAGTCCCCAGGCTCCCCAGCAGGCAGAAGTATGCAAAGCAT
GCATCTCAATTAGTCAGCAACCAGGTGTGGAAAGTCCCCAGGCTCCCCAGCAGGCAGAAGTATGCAAAGC
ATGCATCTCAATTAGTCAGCAACCATAGTCCCGCCCCTAACTCCGCCCATCCCGCCCCTAACTCCGCCCA
GTTCCGCCCATTCTCCGCCCCATGGCTGACTAATTTTTTTTATTTATGCAGAGGCCGAGGCCGCCTCTGC
CTCTGAGCTATTCCAGAAGTAGTGAGGAGGCTTTTTTGGAGGCCTAGGCTTTTGCAAAAAGCTCCCGGGA
GCTTGTATATCCATTTTCGGATCTGATCAGCACGTGTTGACAATTAATCATCGGCATAGTATATCGGCAT
AGTATAATACGACAAGGTGAGGAACTAAACCATGACCGAGTACAAGCCCACGGTGCGCCTCGCCACCCGC
GACGACGTCCCCAGG
